Addgene plasmid #247061: pBEL2637
Purpose: Expression plasmid of of LetA with LetB(F833B)
Depositing lab: Gira Bhabha & Damian Ekiert. Depositing organization: Johns Hopkins University and School of Medicine. Publication: LetA defines a structurally distinct transporter family. Santarossa CC, Li Y, Yousef S, Hasdemir HS, Rodriguez CC, Haase MAB, Baek M, Coudray N, Pavek JG, Focke KN, Silverberg AL, Bautista C, Yeh JT, Marty MT, Baker D, Tajkhorshid E, Ekiert DC, Bhabha G. Nature. 2026 Jan 21. doi: 10.1038/s41586-025-09990-0. PubMed 41565823.
Backbone
  Vector backbone: pBAD
  Total vector size (bp): 8511
  Vector type: Bacterial Expression
Growth in bacteria
  Bacterial resistance: Ampicillin, 100 μg/mL
  Growth temperature: 37°C
  Growth strain: DH5alpha
  Copy number: High Copy
Gene/Insert
  Gene/Insert name: YebST (alt name: LetAB)
  Species: Escherichia coli
  Mutation: LetB F833Amber
Terms and licenses: Academic/Nonprofit Terms; Industry Terms: Not Available to Industry
How to cite: pBEL2637 was a gift from Gira Bhabha & Damian Ekiert (Addgene plasmid # 247061 ; http://n2t.net/addgene:247061 ; RRID:Addgene_247061)
