[The description below was written by a language model from this plasmid's Addgene catalogue record and pLannotate feature annotations shown in this document.]
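Description:
pBEL2637 is an 8,511 bp bacterial expression plasmid built on a pBAD backbone for arabinose-inducible co-expression of the Escherichia coli proteins LetA and LetB (also known as YebS and YebT). It replicates from a high-copy ColE1/pMB1-type origin and is selected with ampicillin through the β-lactamase gene and its native promoter. An M13 phage origin is also present, which in principle allows single-stranded DNA production. Short remnants of rop, the bom mobility region, and the tetracycline resistance gene and its promoter are annotated only as fragments, leftovers of the pBR322 ancestry rather than functional parts.

The payload is the letAB (yebST) operon placed downstream of the araBAD promoter, with the divergently transcribed araC regulator providing repression in the absence of L-arabinose and activation when it is added. The yebS and yebT reading frames are annotated as slightly overlapping, consistent with retention of the native operon arrangement, and transcription ends at the rrnB T1 and T2 terminators, with the associated 5S rRNA segment just before them. The annotations describe both proteins as components of a transport pathway that contributes to membrane integrity, with LetB possibly spanning the periplasm.

The defining feature is the LetB F833 amber mutation, which replaces the phenylalanine codon at position 833 with a stop codon. Such substitutions are generally used with an orthogonal suppressor tRNA/synthetase pair, supplied separately, to incorporate a noncanonical amino acid at a chosen site, for example for crosslinking. The record does not state which residue is incorporated or the specific application, and no affinity tags are annotated.
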