Features (pLannotate 1.2.2; 15 found; start..end, strand, type, name):
     45..84      +  CDS            rop (fragment): Rop protein, which maintains plasmids at low copy number; rop
    200..251     +  misc_feature   bom (fragment): basis of mobility region from pBR322
    437..1024    -  rep_origin     ori: high-copy-number ColE1/pMB1/pBR322/pUC origin of replication
   1210..1590    -  rep_origin     M13 ori (sequence partly withheld): M13 bacteriophage origin of replication; arrow indicates direction of (+) strand synthesis
   1632..2492    -  CDS            AmpR: β-lactamase; bla; confers resistance to ampicillin, carbenicillin, and related antibiotics
   2493..2584    -  promoter       AmpR promoter: bla
   2603..2630    -  terminator     rrnB T2 terminator: transcription terminator T2 from the E. coli rrnB gene
   2722..2808    -  terminator     rrnB T1 terminator: Escherichia coli rrnB; transcription terminator T1 from the E. coli rrnB gene
   2810..2925    -  ncRNA          5S rRNA: Accession: RF00001 - 5S ribosomal RNA
   3093..5723    -  CDS            yebT: YEBT_ECOLI - Experimental evidence at protein level: Swiss-Prot protein existence level 1. Component of a transport pathway that contributes to membrane integrity (PubMed:27795327). May directly span the intermembrane space, facilitating the transport of substrates across the periplasm (Probable). From Escherichia coli (strain K12).
   5695..6975    -  CDS            yebS: YEBS_ECOLI - Experimental evidence at protein level: Swiss-Prot protein existence level 1. Component of a transport pathway that contributes to membrane integrity. From Escherichia coli (strain K12).
   7063..7347    -  promoter       araBAD promoter: araBAD; promoter of the L-arabinose operon of E. coli; the araC regulatory gene is transcribed in the opposite direction (Guzman et al., 1995)
   7374..8252    +  CDS            araC: L-arabinose regulatory protein; araC
   8342..8360    -  promoter       tet promoter (fragment): E. coli promoter for tetracycline efflux protein gene
   8370..44      +  CDS            TcR (fragment) (across the origin): tetracycline efflux protein; tet; confers resistance to tetracycline
>Addgene plasmid #247061 | pBEL2637 | addgene full sequence | sequence record 492987 | Addgene NGS Result
GTGGCAGGCCCCGTGGCCGGGGGACTGTTGGGCGCCATCTCCTTCTGCCTCGCGCGTTTCGGTGATGACG
GTGAAAACCTCTGACACATGCAGCTCCCGGAGACGGTCACAGCTTGTCTGTAAGCGGATGCCGGGAGCAG
ACAAGCCCGTCAGGGCGCGTCAGCGGGTGTTGGCGGGTGTCGGGGCGCAGCCATGACCCTATGCGGTGTG
AAATACCGCACAGATGCGTAAGGAGAAAATACCGCATCAGGCGCTCTTCCGCTTCCTCGCTCACTGACTC
GCTGCGCTCGGTCGTTCGGCTGCGGCGAGCGGTATCAGCTCACTCAAAGGCGGTAATACGGTTATCCACA
GAATCAGGGGATAACGCAGGAAAGAACATGTGAGCAAAAGGCCAGCAAAAGGCCAGGAACCGTAAAAAGG
CCGCGTTGCTGGCGTTTTTCCATAGGCTCCGCCCCCCTGACGAGCATCACAAAAATCGACGCTCAAGTCA
GAGGTGGCGAAACCCGACAGGACTATAAAGATACCAGGCGTTTCCCCCTGGAAGCTCCCTCGTGCGCTCT
CCTGTTCCGACCCTGCCGCTTACCGGATACCTGTCCGCCTTTCTCCCTTCGGGAAGCGTGGCGCTTTCTC
ATAGCTCACGCTGTAGGTATCTCAGTTCGGTGTAGGTCGTTCGCTCCAAGCTGGGCTGTGTGCACGAACC
CCCCGTTCAGCCCGACCGCTGCGCCTTATCCGGTAACTATCGTCTTGAGTCCAACCCGGTAAGACACGAC
TTATCGCCACTGGCAGCAGCCACTGGTAACAGGATTAGCAGAGCGAGGTATGTAGGCGGTGCTACAGAGT
TCTTGAAGTGGTGGCCTAACTACGGCTACACTAGAAGGACAGTATTTGGTATCTGCGCTCTGCTGAGCCA
GTTACCTTCGGAAAAAGAGTTGGTAGCTCTTGATCCGGCAAACAAACCACCGCTGGTAGCGGTGGTTTTT
TTGTTTGCAAGCAGCAGATTACGCGCAGAAAAAAAGGATCTCAAGAAGATCCTTTGATCTTTTCTACGGG
GTCTGACGCTCAGTGGAACGAAAACTCACGTTAAGGGATTTTGGTCATGAGATTATCAAAAAGGATCTTC
ACCTAGATCCTTTTAAATTGTAAACGTTAATATTTTGTTAAAATTCGCGTTAAATTTTTGTTAAATCAGC
TCATTTTTTAACCAATAGGCCGAAATCGGCAAAATCCCTTATAAATCAAAAGAATAGCCCGAGATAGGGT
[37 nt withheld, positions 1261-1297]
AAAGAACGTGGACTCCAACGTCAAAGG
[141 nt withheld, positions 1325-1465]
G
[125 nt withheld, positions 1467-1591]
AATCAATCTAAAGTATATATGAGTAAACTTGGTCTGACAGTTACCAATGCTTAATCAGTGAGGCACCTAT
CTCAGCGATCTGTCTATTTCGTTCATCCATAGTTGCCTGACTCCCCGTCGTGTAGATAACTACGATACGG
GAGGGCTTACCATCTGGCCCCAGTGCTGCAATGATACCGCGAGACCCACGCTCACCGGCTCCAGATTTAT
CAGCAATAAACCAGCCAGCCGGAAGGGCCGAGCGCAGAAGTGGTCCTGCAACTTTATCCGCCTCCATCCA
GTCTATTAATTGTTGCCGGGAAGCTAGAGTAAGTAGTTCGCCAGTTAATAGTTTGCGCAACGTTGTTGCC
ATTGCTGCAGGCATCGTGGTGTCACGCTCGTCGTTTGGTATGGCTTCATTCAGCTCCGGTTCCCAACGAT
CAAGGCGAGTTACATGATCCCCCATGTTGTGCAAAAAAGCGGTTAGCTCCTTCGGTCCTCCGATCGTTGT
CAGAAGTAAGTTGGCCGCAGTGTTATCACTCATGGTTATGGCAGCACTGCATAATTCTCTTACTGTCATG
CCATCCGTAAGATGCTTTTCTGTGACTGGTGAGTACTCAACCAAGTCATTCTGAGAATAGTGTATGCGGC
GACCGAGTTGCTCTTGCCCGGCGTCAACACGGGATAATACCGCGCCACATAGCAGAACTTTAAAAGTGCT
CATCATTGGAAAACGTTCTTCGGGGCGAAAACTCTCAAGGATCTTACCGCTGTTGAGATCCAGTTCGATG
TAACCCACTCGTGCACCCAACTGATCTTCAGCATCTTTTACTTTCACCAGCGTTTCTGGGTGAGCAAAAA
CAGGAAGGCAAAATGCCGCAAAAAAGGGAATAAGGGCGACACGGAAATGTTGAATACTCATACTCTTCCT
TTTTCAATATTATTGAAGCATTTATCAGGGTTATTGTCTCATGAGCGGATACATATTTGAATGTATTTAG
AAAAATAAACAAAAGAGTTTGTAGAAACGCAAAAAGGCCATCCGTCAGGATGGCCTTCTGCTTAATTTGA
TGCCTGGCAGTTTATGGCGGGCGTCCTGCCCGCCACCCTCCGGGCCGTTGCTTCGCAACGTTCAAATCCG
CTCCCGGCGGATTTGTCCTACTCAGGAGAGCGTTCACCGACAAACAACAGATAAAACGAAAGGCCCAGTC
TTTCGACTGAGCCTTTCGTTTTATTTGATGCCTGGCAGTTCCCTACTCTCGCATGGGGAGACCCCACACT
ACCATCGGCGCTACGGCGTTTCACTTCTGAGTTCGGCATGGGGTCAGGTGGGACCACCGCGCTACTGCCG
CCAGGCAAATTCTGTTTTATCAGACCGCTTCTGCGTTCTGATTTAATCTGTATCAGGCTGAAAATCTTCT
CTCATCCGCCAAAACAGCCAAGCTTACAACCATTCCTCAGACCAGGACCAAAACGAAAAAAGACGCTTTT
CAGCGTCTCTTTTCTGGAATTTGGTACCTTATTTGGGAAGCGCAGTTCCCCATTCACGCCACTCTTTCGG
TTCACTTTCCTGCAACAGGAAGTGTTTGCCTTCCTGGGCTTTCGGTGCCAGTGGCGTACCCGGAGGCGTG
GCGAAGGCGATGCCGCCACGGATCTACTGGTTAAAGGTGCCGGTTTTCACTACGCCGCCCGTCAGACCAA
AGTCCAGACTGTAACCCGATGCCAACCAGAAGACGGAATTGTTACGCACCAGGTGTTGATAGCGTTTACT
GATGCGCATCGCAATCATCACGCGATCTGACAATGTCCCCAGCGTCATTCCTGTAACCGTACCGACTTCC
AGACCACGGAACAGCACAGGCGTACCGATGCCTAACGAACCGGCTTCCGGCGCTTCAACAATAATGCTTA
AGCCATCCAGGTAACGCGAATCAGTAATGGTGGCCTCTTGTAATTCAAAGTCGCGGCGAGGATTGCCCCG
GCCTGGTTCGACGTTGATATACGGCTGGAGGATAGTATCAAGATGCTCAACGCCAGCTGCCGAAATTTGC
GGTGTGACCACTGAGAAGCGCGTACCACCGCGAGCAAAGGTCTGGACATATTCCGGGTAAAGTACCGCCT
TTGCCTGTACTTCATTGCGTGCGGTAATCAGATCCAGCGTCTGGATTTGCCCGATATCAATACCGAGATA
GCGAATTGGCATCCCGACCGCCAGTTTTCCGGCATCGAAAGCGTGAAGCGTAATCTGCCCGCCAACCGCA
CGGGCCGCTGTTTCGGAAGCATACAGAATACGCTTATCGCCTTTACGCTGACTGGCGCTGGCACCGCTGA
GGTTGTCGAAGCTAATGGCTCCCTTTAATGCTCTGGAGAGCGGGGATGCCTGTACGGTCAGACCACTACC
ATTCAGCTGAACTTTCGCCCCGCCTTCTGCCCAGAACACGCTATTGCTGGTCAGAAGGTTGCGATACTCC
GGCTTAATATGCAGATCGATATCAAACGCGTTAGCTCGCGGACGCACGGTAATCACTTCACCAACTTCAA
ATTTACGGTACAGCACTACCGATCCTGCCTGCACATCCGGCAGCGTCTCTGCACTCAAACTCACGGTTGT
GGTGGGTAAATCGCTAAGGCTGTTCTCCAGCGCTTTTTCCAAATTGGCATACAGTGGATAGCTGGCTTTC
ATCTCACCTTTATCGCCCGGCAGAATACGTATCCCGCCATTGATCCATTCTGAGGCGCTGGCACCGAGAA
ACTCAACGCCATCCAGCCCCACCTTCACATCGACACGGCTGTTGACGACAAATTTGCTATCGCCTTTTAC
CAGTTCGCGATGCTGAGGCTCGATGGCGACGGTAAAGGTGACGCCTTTGCTGGTGAGTTTACGATCGATA
ACCTGGCCTACCTGCACGCCGTGAAGAATGAGCGGCTGACCCGCATCAATACCGTAACTTTCCGGCGCGG
TCAGGGTCAGCGTCAGAACATCAGGTTCATGCAGCAGTGCTTTTTCGCCTGGCACAACAACGAACTCTTT
GCGTGGCTCGCCATCGCCGGGCACCAGCTCGAAGGTTTTGCCGGTCAGCAGGGCGCTGAGATTAGCATCG
CTAAGGGATAATTTCGGGTTGCGTAATTCGATGCGGGTATTTTCACGAAGCAGGGTAACGACGCTGGGAT
CAACGGTCATTTCCCCTGTGACTTTACCACCAGGATTTAAATCCAGTTTAGTCAGCTGTCCGACTTCCAG
CCCCTGATACATTAACGGCGTCGAGTCGGCGGTTAATCCGGCCCCACTCGGCAGTTCCAGTTTTATTATT
ACGCCACGCTGGCTGTGGGCCAGATCTTCATACAGACCAAAGGTATCTTCCGCCTCGGCAGGTTTCGACT
CTTCTGGTGAATCGAAGGCAATCGCACCGTTAACCAGTGCCGCCAGGCTTTCCAGTTTCACCTTCGCGCC
ACTGATACTGACGTTGGCATCAACGCCGGAAACGTTCCAGAAACGGCTACCTTTTTTCACCAGATCGGTA
AAACGCCGCTCGATCAGGACATCAATCACCACGCCTTGCTTGTTGGGATTGATGGCATAGTCGTAGACTT
TTCCCACCGGGATCTTGCGGAAATAGACCAATGAACCGCTGTTCAGCGAACCGAGATCGGGGGCTTGCAG
GTGGATCATCAGATCGCCATTGTCCAGCCGATATTTCGGTTGGGTATCGAGTGCGACAAAGTGATCCTGC
TCTTTACCTTTACCCGGCATCATGCCGATATAGTTCCCACCGACGAGGGCGTCCAGCCCGGAGACACCTG
CCAACGATGCTTTTGGCGTCACCAGCCAGAACTGAGTCTCTTCGCGCAGCGCATCTTTCATATCGGACTT
GATGCTGACCTTGACTTCAATCTTACGAAGATCGTCGCTGAGGCTGATATCCTGCACTGTTCCGACTTCA
ACGCCCTGATAACGAACAGGCGTACGGCCTGGAACAATACCATCCGCCGACATAAAGTCGATGGTGACGG
TATTACCCCGGTCCTGATAACTGTCCCAAATCAGCCAACTGGCAATCATTAGCGCGATGAACGGCAGCAG
CCAGAAAGGTGAGATACGGCGTTTATTTTTAATCTGCGCTTCAGTCGTCGAAGCGGGCGTTTCCTGACTC
ATGTGCATCCCAAAGTAAGCGGCTGTCCAGCCATTCCACAGCAAGAATAGTCAAAATTACCGCTGCGCCG
AAATAAAACGCAGCCGGTCCCATAGTAAAAGCGAGGATCTGATCGCGATTAATCAGCGACATGGTTAAAG
ATATGACAAACAGGTCGAGCATCGACCAGCGACCAATCCAGGTCACCATCCGCAGTAACAGAATGCGTGT
GCGTAAACCTTGCTGGCATTTAAAATGAATGCTCAACAGTAAAGTGAACATGACGATCACTTTAGTAAAC
GGTACCAGAATACTGGCGATAAACACGATTCCTGCAACCGCAATGTTGCTACTTGCCAGCGACATAATTC
CGGAAAGAATTGTATCTTCCTGCCGTCCTCCGTTCAGATAAATGATAGAAATAGGCAACAGGTTGGCAGG
TAACAATAAAACGATTGACGCTAACAGCGCCGCCCAGCATTTTTGCAGACTATGACGGCGACGCAGGCGT
AGCGGGATATGGCAACGCGGGCAGCGACCACGCTGATCTGGATAGCCGGTAAAATGGCACCCAAGACAGA
CACGAAGTTTCTCGTCCCTACGCGTAGCGGGGCGCTGCGGATAAAATCGCTCCCACAGTTCTTCGACATT
AAGATGTGACAACGTCACCGTCGTTAAAATCACCAACGCCACAAAAGAGAACAAGCCGACACCAGCCTGG
ATATGGGCATAATCCTGTACCTTTATAGAAGCAACGCCAATGCCGACCAGGTAGATATCGAGCATTACCC
ACTCTTTAAGTCGCTCAAGCATCAGCAGTACCGGACGTAAATTCATTCCCAGTCGGTTACCAAACCATAA
ATAAGCTATGGAGGTCACCAGAATGAGCGGGGCACCAATAACGCAGAAAAAGACCATCGACCCCGTTATC
GCATCGCCCTGTTTGGTCATTTGCCAGATGCCTTGCATAACGTTGGCGTCAATACGAATGCCTAACAGCC
AGATATGCAACAGCGGTTCGCCCCAGGCAAACGGCATAAGCAACAGCATGGTGAAGGCCATTGCCGCCAG
GCGCGTTAGCGACCAGTCGCGCCCGTCACGAATTTTTGCCTGACAGCGCGGACAATAGGCACTTTGATGA
GAATTTATCTCGGGCAGGCTAAACAGCATGTCACATTGCGGGCAACGTTGGTAATCACCACGCGGCAGTT
CCTCGCCGATTGCCCTCACTGTTATCTTTTTTGTCGGCGTAATTTGTGGTGTGTTAAGAGCCATCCCCTG
AAAATACAGATTTTCGTGTTGATGCTGATGGTGATGGTGGTGATGCATAATTCACCCTTCGGCTAGCCCA
AAAAAACGGGTATGGAGAAACAGTAGAGAGTTGCGATAAAAAGCGTCAGGTAGGATCCGCTAATCTTATG
GATAAAAATGCTATGGCATAGCAAAGTGTGACGCCGTGCAAATAATCAATGTGGACTTTTCTGCCGTGAT
TATAGACACTTTTGTTACGCGTTTTTGTCATGGCTTTGGTCCCGCTTTGTTACAGAATGCTTTTAATAAG
CGGGGTTACCGGTTTGGTTAGCGAGAAGAGCCAGTAAAAGACGCAGTGACGGCAATGTCTGATGCAATAT
GGACAATTGGTTTCTTCTCTGAATGGCGGGAGTATGAAAAGTATGGCTGAAGCGCAAAATGATCCCCTGC
TGCCGGGATACTCGTTTAATGCCCATCTGGTGGCGGGTTTAACGCCGATTGAGGCCAACGGTTATCTCGA
TTTTTTTATCGACCGACCGCTGGGAATGAAAGGTTATATTCTCAATCTCACCATTCGCGGTCAGGGGGTG
GTGAAAAATCAGGGACGAGAATTTGTTTGCCGACCGGGTGATATTTTGCTGTTCCCGCCAGGAGAGATTC
ATCACTACGGTCGTCATCCGGAGGCTCGCGAATGGTATCACCAGTGGGTTTACTTTCGTCCGCGCGCCTA
CTGGCATGAATGGCTTAACTGGCCGTCAATATTTGCCAATACGGGGTTCTTTCGCCCGGATGAAGCGCAC
CAGCCGCATTTCAGCGACCTGTTTGGGCAAATCATTAACGCCGGGCAAGGGGAAGGGCGCTATTCGGAGC
TGCTGGCGATAAATCTGCTTGAGCAATTGTTACTGCGGCGCATGGAAGCGATTAACGAGTCGCTCCATCC
ACCGATGGATAATCGGGTACGCGAGGCTTGTCAGTACATCAGCGATCACCTGGCAGACAGCAATTTTGAT
ATCGCCAGCGTCGCACAGCATGTTTGCTTGTCGCCGTCGCGTCTGTCACATCTTTTCCGCCAGCAGTTAG
GGATTAGCGTCTTAAGCTGGCGCGAGGACCAACGTATCAGCCAGGCGAAGCTGCTTTTGAGCACCACCCG
GATGCCTATCGCCACCGTCGGTCGCAATGTTGGTTTTGACGATCAACTCTATTTCTCGCGGGTATTTAAA
AAATGCACCGGGGCCAGCCCGAGCGAGTTCCGTGCCGGTTGTGAAGAAAAAGTGAATGATGTAGCCGTCA
AGTTGTCATAATTGGTAACGAATCAGACAATTGACGGCTTGACGGAGTAGCATAGGGTTTGCAGAATCCC
TGCTTCGTCCATTTGACAGGCACATTATGCATCGATGATAAGCTGTCAAACATGAGCAGATCCTCTACGC
CGGACGCATCGTGGCCGGCATCACCGGCGCCACAGGTGCGGTTGCTGGCGCCTATATCGCCGACATCACC
GATGGGGAAGATCGGGCTCGCCACTTCGGGCTCATGAGCGCTTGTTTCGGCGTGGGTATG
